Addgene plasmid #153613: pGBW-m4252859
Purpose: Mammalian expression plasmid for SARS-CoV-2 ORF7b
Depositing lab: Ginkgo Bioworks & Benjie Chen. Depositing organization: Ginkgo Bioworks.
Backbone
  Vector backbone: pTwist_CMV_Puro_6 with AarI site removed
  Backbone size w/o insert (bp): 6080
  Vector type: Mammalian Expression
  Selectable markers: Puromycin
Growth in bacteria
  Bacterial resistance: Ampicillin, 100 μg/mL
  Growth temperature: 37°C
  Growth strain: DH5alpha
  Copy number: High Copy
Gene/Insert
  Gene/Insert name: SARS-CoV-2 ORF7b
  Species: Severe acute respiratory syndrome coronavirus 2
  Insert size (bp): 125
  Mutation: wt
  Entrez Gene: ORF7b (a.k.a. GU280_gp08)
  Promoter: CMV
  Tag / fusion protein: Cleavable TEV;3xFlag (C terminal on backbone)
  Cloning method: Unknown
Resource information
  A portion of this plasmid was derived from a plasmid made by: GinkgoBioworks
Depositor comments: NCBI reference sequence: 43740574
How to cite: pGBW-m4252859 was a gift from Ginkgo Bioworks & Benjie Chen (Addgene plasmid # 153613 ; http://n2t.net/addgene:153613 ; RRID:Addgene_153613)
