[The description below was written by a language model from this plasmid's Addgene catalogue record and pLannotate feature annotations shown in this document.]
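Description:
pGBW-m4252859 is a mammalian expression plasmid carrying the wild-type ORF7b accessory protein gene of SARS-CoV-2, built on a pTwist_CMV_Puro_6 backbone from which an AarI site was removed. It is maintained in E. coli as a high-copy plasmid through a ColE1/pUC-type origin and selected with ampicillin via a full-length β-lactamase gene. The sequenced record is about 6.3 kb, consistent with a roughly 6.1 kb backbone plus the very short insert.

The ORF7b coding sequence sits immediately downstream of the human cytomegalovirus immediate-early enhancer and promoter elements. The annotation detects these as an enhancer plus promoter fragments and a truncated CMV promoter match, while the catalogue simply lists CMV. According to the catalogue, the backbone adds a C-terminal TEV-cleavable 3xFLAG tag. The feature table picks up only a FLAG fragment downstream of the ORF and does not annotate the TEV site. The tag would allow detection or affinity capture of the protein, with optional removal by TEV protease.

An SV40 polyadenylation signal is annotated after the tag, though on the opposite strand. A separate cassette uses the human ubiquitin C promoter to drive puromycin N-acetyltransferase, followed by a synthetic poly(A) signal, allowing puromycin selection of transfected mammalian cells. The expression region is bracketed by β-globin insulator elements, T7 and rrnG bacterial terminators and an additional synthetic poly(A) signal. These presumably shield the expression unit from read-through transcription and neighbouring regulatory elements.

The record states no use beyond mammalian expression of ORF7b, though the epitope tag suits localisation or interaction studies of this viral protein.
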