Features (pLannotate 1.2.2; 20 found; start..end, strand, type, name):
      5..133     +  CDS            NS7B_SARS2: Experimental evidence at protein level: Swiss-Prot protein existence level 1. From Severe acute respiratory syndrome coronavirus 2 (2019-nCoV) (SARS-CoV-2).
    200..222     +  CDS            FLAG (fragment): FLAG® epitope tag, followed by an enterokinase cleavage site
    276..397     -  polyA_signal   SV40 poly(A) signal: SV40 polyadenylation signal
    420..489     -  CDS            large T antigen (fragment): large T antigen from SV40 (simian virus 40)
    512..558     +  terminator     T7 terminator: transcription terminator for bacteriophage T7 RNA polymerase
    588..724     +  terminator     rrnG terminator: transcription terminator from the E. coli ribosomal RNA rrnG operon (Albrechtsen et al., 1991)
    769..840     +  misc_feature   3' β-globin insulator: insulator downstream of the human β-globin locus (Farrell et al., 2002)
   1066..1654    -  rep_origin     ori: high-copy-number ColE1/pMB1/pBR322/pUC origin of replication
   1826..1890    -  CDS            bla(M) (fragment): β-lactamase lacking the signal sequence; bla(M); allows cytosolic expression of β-lactamase
   2154..3363    +  promoter       UbC promoter: human ubiquitin C promoter
   3367..3964    +  CDS            PuroR (fragment): puromycin N-acetyltransferase; pac from Streptomyces; confers resistance to puromycin
   3993..4041    +  polyA_signal   poly(A) signal: synthetic polyadenylation signal
   4307..5167    +  CDS            AmpR: β-lactamase; bla; confers resistance to ampicillin, carbenicillin, and related antibiotics
   5180..5316    +  terminator     rrnG terminator: transcription terminator from the E. coli ribosomal RNA rrnG operon (Albrechtsen et al., 1991)
   5468..5539    +  misc_feature   5' β-globin insulator: insulator upstream of the human β-globin locus (Farrell et al., 2002)
   5544..5590    -  terminator     T7 terminator: transcription terminator for bacteriophage T7 RNA polymerase
   5608..5656    -  polyA_signal   poly(A) signal: synthetic polyadenylation signal
   5737..6040    +  enhancer       CMV enhancer: human cytomegalovirus immediate early enhancer
   6113..6130    -  promoter       CMV promoter (fragment): human cytomegalovirus (CMV) immediate early promoter
   6193..6244    +  promoter       CMVd2 promoter: truncated human cytomegalovirus (CMV) immediate early promoter that yields moderately reduced expression relative to the full-length promoter
>Addgene plasmid #153613 | pGBW-m4252859 | addgene full sequence | sequence record 300505 | Ginkgo NGS Result
CACCATGATAGAACTATCGCTCATCGACTTTTATCTGTGCTTCTTGGCTTTCCTGCTTTTTCTGGTGCTC
ATTATGCTAATCATTTTTTGGTTCAGTCTGGAGTTACAAGATCATAATGAGACATGTCACGCCGAAAACC
TTTACTTTCAGTCGATGGATTATAAGGACCACGATGGAGACTACAAAGATCATGACATTGATTACAAGGA
CGACGATGACAAATAAGCTAGCTTGACTGACTGAGATACAGCGTACCTTCAGCTCACAGACATGATAAGA
TACATTGATGAGTTTGGACAAACCACAACTAGAATGCAGTGAAAAAAATGCTTTATTTGTGAAATTTGTG
ATGCTATTGCTTTATTTGTAACCATTATAAGCTGCAATAAACAAGTTAACAACAACAATTGCATTCATTT
TATGTTTCAGGTTCAGGGGGAGGTGTGGGAGGTTTTTTAAAGCAAGTAAAACCTCTACAAATGTGGTATT
GGCCCATCTCTATCGGTATCGTAGCATAACCCCTTGGGGCCTCTAAACGGGTCTTGAGGGGTTTTTTGTG
CCCCTCGGGCCGGATTGCTATCTACCGGCATTGGCGCAGAAAAAAATGCCTGATGCGACGCTGCGCGTCT
TATACTCCCACATATGCCAGATTCAGCAACGGATACGGCTTCCCCAACTTGCCCACTTCCATACGTGTCC
TCCTTACCAGAAATTTATCCTTAAGGTCGTCAGCTATCCTGCAGGCGATCTCTCGATTTCGATCAAGACA
TTCCTTTAATGGTCTTTTCTGGACACCACTAGGGGTCAGAAGTAGTTCATCAAACTTTCTTCCCTCCCTA
ATCTCATTGGTTACCTTGGGCTATCGAAACTTAATTAACCAGTCAAGTCAGCTACTTGGCGAGATCGACT
TGTCTGGGTTTCGACTACGCTCAGAATTGCGTCAGTCAAGTTCGATCTGGTCCTTGCTATTGCACCCGTT
CTCCGATTACGAGTTTCATTTAAATCATGTGAGCAAAAGGCCAGCAAAAGGCCAGGAACCGTAAAAAGGC
CGCGTTGCTGGCGTTTTTCCATAGGCTCCGCCCCCCTGACGAGCATCACAAAAATCGACGCTCAAGTCAG
AGGTGGCGAAACCCGACAGGACTATAAAGATACCAGGCGTTTCCCCCTGGAAGCTCCCTCGTGCGCTCTC
CTGTTCCGACCCTGCCGCTTACCGGATACCTGTCCGCCTTTCTCCCTTCGGGAAGCGTGGCGCTTTCTCA
TAGCTCACGCTGTAGGTATCTCAGTTCGGTGTAGGTCGTTCGCTCCAAGCTGGGCTGTGTGCACGAACCC
CCCGTTCAGCCCGACCGCTGCGCCTTATCCGGTAACTATCGTCTTGAGTCCAACCCGGTAAGACACGACT
TATCGCCACTGGCAGCAGCCACTGGTAACAGGATTAGCAGAGCGAGGTATGTAGGCGGTGCTACAGAGTT
CTTGAAGTGGTGGCCTAACTACGGCTACACTAGAAGAACAGTATTTGGTATCTGCGCTCTGCTGAAGCCA
GTTACCTTCGGAAAAAGAGTTGGTAGCTCTTGATCCGGCAAACAAACCACCGCTGGTAGCGGTGGTTTTT
TTGTTTGCAAGCAGCAGATTACGCGCAGAAAAAAAGGATCTCAAGAAGATCCTTTGATCTTTTCTACGGG
GTCTGACGCTCAGTGGAACGAAAACTCACGTTAAGGGATTTTGGTCATGAGATTATCAAAAAGGATCTTC
ACCTAGATCCTTTTAAATTAAAAATGAAGTTTTAAATCAATCTAAAGTATATATGAGTAAACTTGGTCTG
ACAGTTACCAATGCTTAATCAGTGAGGCACCTATCTCAGCGATCTGTCTATTTCGTTCATCCATAGTTGC
ATTTAAATTTCCGAACTCTCCAAGGCCCTCGTCGGAAAATCTTCAAACCTTTCGTCCGATCCATCTTGCA
GGCTACCTCTCGAACGAACTATCGCAAGTCTCTTGGCCGGCCTTGCGCCTTGGCTATTGCTTGGCAGCGC
CTATCGCCAGGTATTACTCCAATCCCGAATATCCGAGATCGGGATCACCCGAGAGAAGTTCAACCTACAT
CCTCAATCCCGATCTATCCGAGATCCGAGGAATATCGAAATCGGGGCGCGCCTGGCCTCCGCGCCGGGTT
TTGGCGCCTCCCGCGGGCGCCCCCCTCGTCACGGCGAGCGCTGCCACGTCAGACGAAGGGCGCAGGAGCG
TCCTGATCCTTCCGCCCGGACGCTCAGGACAGCGGCCCGCTGCTCATAAGACTCGGCCTTAGAACCCCAG
TATCAGCAGAAGGACATTTTAGGACGGGACTTGGGTGACTCTAGGGCACTGGTTTTCTTTCCAGAGAGCG
GAACAGGCGAGGAAAAGTAGTCCCTTCTCGGCGATTCTGCGGAGGGATCTCCGTGGGGCGGTGAACGCCG
ATGATTATATAAGGACGCGCCGGGTGTGGCACAGCTAGTTCCGTCGCAGCCGGGATTTGGGTCGCGGTTC
TTGTTTGTGGATCGCTGTGATCGTCACTTGGTGAGTAGCGGGCTGCTGGGCTGGCCGGGGCTTTCGTGGC
CGCCGGGCCGCTCGGTGGGACGGAAGCGTGTGGAGAGACCGCCAAGGGCTGTAGTCTGGGTCCGCGAGCA
AGGTTGCCCTGAACTGGGGGTTGGGGGGAGCGCAGCAAAATGGCGGCTGTTCCCGAGTCTTGAATGGAAG
ACGCTTGTGAGGCGGGCTGTGAGGTCGTTGAAACAAGGTGGGGGGCATGGTGGGCGGCAAGAACCCAAGG
TCTTGAGCCCTTCGCTAATGCGGGAAAGCTCTTATTCGGGTGAGATGGGCTGGGCACCATCTGGGGACCC
TGACGTGAAGTTTGTCACTGACTGGAGAACTCGGTTTGTCGTCTGTTGCGGGGGCGGCAGTTATGGCGGT
GCCGTTGGGCAGTGCACCCGTACCTTTGGGAGCGCGCGCCCTCGTCGTGTCGTGACGTCACCCGTTCTGT
TGGCTTATAATGCAGGGTGGGGCCACCAGCCGGTAGGTGTGCGGTAGGCTTTTCTCCGTCGCAGGACGCA
GGGTTCGGGCCTAGGGTAGGCTCTCCTGAATCGACAGGCGCCGGACCTCTGGTGAGGGGAGGGATAAGTG
AGGCGTCAGTTTCTTTGGTCGGTTTTATGTACCTATCTTCTTAAGTAGCTGAAGCTCCGGTTTTGAACTA
TGCGCTCGGGGTTGGCGAGTGTGTTTTGTGAAGTTTTTTAGGCACCTTTTGAAATGTAATCATTTGGGTC
AATATGTAATTTTCAGTGTTAGACTTGTAAATTGTCCGCTAAATTCTGGCCGTTTTTGGCTTTTTTGTTA
GACAACATGACCGAGTACAAGCCCACGGTGCGCCTCGCCACCCGCGACGACGTCCCCAGGGCCGTACGCA
CCCTCGCCGCCGCGTTCGCCGACTACCCCGCCACGCGCCACACCGTCGATCCGGACCGCCACATCGAGCG
GGTCACCGAGCTGCAAGAACTCTTCCTCACGCGCGTCGGGCTCGACATCGGCAAGGTGTGGGTCGCGGAC
GACGGCGCCGCGGTGGCGGTCTGGACCACGCCGGAGAGCGTCGAAGCGGGGGCGGTGTTCGCCGAGATCG
GCCCGCGCATGGCCGAGTTGAGCGGTTCCCGGCTGGCCGCGCAGCAACAGATGGAGGGCCTCCTGGCGCC
GCACCGGCCCAAGGAGCCCGCGTGGTTCCTGGCCACCGTCGGCGTCTCGCCCGACCACCAGGGCAAGGGT
CTGGGCAGCGCCGTCGTGCTCCCCGGAGTGGAGGCCGCCGAGCGCGCCGGGGTGCCCGCCTTCCTGGAGA
CCTCCGCGCCCCGCAACCTCCCCTTCTACGAGCGGCTCGGCTTCACCGTCACCGCCGACGTCGAGGTGCC
CGAAGGACCGCGCACCTGGTGCATGACCCGCAAGCCCGGTGCCTAGGCTAGTATGTAAGCCTAGTCTTAG
ATAATAAAATCGCTATCCATCGAAGATGGATGTGTGTTGGTTTTTTGTGTGTGTAACGCTAGGCGCGCCT
GGTGTACCGAGAACGATCCTCTCAGTGCGAGTCTCGACGATCCATATCGTTGCTTGGCAGTCAGCCAGTC
GGAATCCAGCTTGGGACCCAGGAAGTCCAATCGTCAGATATTGTACTCAAGCCTGGTCACGGCAGCGTAC
CGATCTGTTTAAACCTAGATATTGATAGTCTGATCGGTCAACGTATAATCGAGTCCTAGCTTTTGCAAAC
ATCTATCAAGAGACAGGATCAGCAGGAGGCTTTCGCATGAGTATTCAACATTTCCGTGTCGCCCTTATTC
CCTTTTTTGCGGCATTTTGCCTTCCTGTTTTTGCTCACCCAGAAACGCTGGTGAAAGTAAAAGATGCTGA
AGATCAGTTGGGTGCGCGAGTGGGTTACATCGAACTGGATCTCAACAGCGGTAAGATCCTTGAGAGTTTT
CGCCCCGAAGAACGCTTTCCAATGATGAGCACTTTTAAAGTTCTGCTATGTGGCGCGGTATTATCCCGTA
TTGACGCCGGGCAAGAGCAACTCGGTCGCCGCATACACTATTCTCAGAATGACTTGGTTGAGTATTCACC
AGTCACAGAAAAGCATCTTACGGATGGCATGACAGTAAGAGAATTATGCAGTGCTGCCATAACCATGAGT
GATAACACTGCGGCCAACTTACTTCTGACAACGATTGGAGGACCGAAGGAGCTAACCGCTTTTTTGCACA
ACATGGGGGATCATGTAACTCGCCTTGATCGTTGGGAACCGGAGCTGAATGAAGCCATACCAAACGACGA
GCGTGACACCACGATGCCTGTAGCAATGGCAACAACCTTGCGTAAACTATTAACTGGCGAACTACTTACT
CTAGCTTCCCGGCAACAGTTGATAGACTGGATGGAGGCGGATAAAGTTGCAGGACCACTTCTGCGCTCGG
CCCTTCCGGCTGGCTGGTTTATTGCTGATAAATCTGGAGCCGGTGAGCGTGGGTCTCGCGGTATCATTGC
AGCACTGGGGCCAGATGGTAAGCCCTCCCGTATCGTAGTTATCTACACGACGGGGAGTCAGGCAACTATG
GATGAACGAAATAGACAGATCGCTGAGATAGGTGCCTCACTGATTAAGCATTGGTAACCGATTCTAGGTG
CATTGGCGCAGAAAAAAATGCCTGATGCGACGCTGCGCGTCTTATACTCCCACATATGCCAGATTCAGCA
ACGGATACGGCTTCCCCAACTTGCCCACTTCCATACGTGTCCTCCTTACCAGAAATTTATCCTTAAGATC
CCGAATCGTTTAAACTCGACTCTGGCTCTATCGAATCTCCGTCGTTTCGAGCTTACGCGAACAGCCGTGG
CGCTCATTTGCTCGTCGGGCATCGAATCTCGTCAGCTATCGTCAGCTTACCTTTTTGGCAGCGATCGCGG
CTCCCGACATCTTGGACCATTAGCTCCACAGGTATCTTCTTCCCTCTAGTGGTCATAACAGCAGCTTCAG
CTACCTCTCAATTCAAAAAACCCCTCAAGACCCGTTTAGAGGCCCCAAGGGGTTATGCTATCAATCGTTG
CGTTACACACACAAAAAACCAACACACATCCATCTTCGATGGATAGCGATTTTATTATCTAACTGCTGAT
CGAGTGTAGCCAGATCTAGTAATCAATTACGGGGTCATTAGTTCATAGCCCATATATGGAGTTCCGCGTT
ACATAACTTACGGTAAATGGCCCGCCTGGCTGACCGCCCAACGACCCCCGCCCATTGACGTCAATAATGA
CGTATGTTCCCATAGTAACGCCAATAGGGACTTTCCATTGACGTCAATGGGTGGAGTATTTACGGTAAAC
TGCCCACTTGGCAGTACATCAAGTGTATCATATGCCAAGTACGCCCCCTATTGACGTCAATGACGGTAAA
TGGCCCGCCTGGCATTATGCCCAGTACATGACCTTATGGGACTTTCCTACTTGGCAGTACATCTACGTAT
TAGTCATCGCTATTACCATGCTGATGCGGTTTTGGCAGTACATCAATGGGCGTGGATAGCGGTTTGACTC
ACGGGGATTTCCAAGTCTCCACCCCATTGACGTCAATGGGAGTTTGTTTTGGCACCAAAATCAACGGGAC
TTTCCAAAATGTCGTAACAACTCCGCCCCATTGACGCAAATGGGCGGTAGGCGTGTACGGTGGGAGGTCT
ATATAAGCAGAGCTGGTTTAGTGAACCGTCAGATCAGATCTTTGTCGATCCTACCATCCACTCGACACAC
CCGCCAGCGGCCGC
